Addgene plasmid #243052: AiP1528 - pAAV-AiE2203m-minBG-SYFP2-WPRE3-BGHpA
Purpose: AiE2203m is an enhancer sequence designed to drive AAV-mediated transgene expression in specific population sof brain cells.
Depositing lab: Allen Institute for Brain Science & Bosiljka Tasic. Depositing organization: Allen Institute.
Backbone
  Vector backbone: pAAV2
  Vector type: AAV
Growth in bacteria
  Bacterial resistance: Ampicillin, 100 μg/mL
  Growth temperature: 37°C
  Growth strain: NEB Stable
  Copy number: High Copy
Gene/Insert
  Gene/Insert name: SYFP2
  Species: Synthetic
  Cloning method: Gibson Cloning
Terms and licenses: Academic/Nonprofit Terms; Industry Terms: Not Available to Industry
How to cite: AiP1528 - pAAV-AiE2203m-minBG-SYFP2-WPRE3-BGHpA was a gift from Allen Institute for Brain Science & Bosiljka Tasic (Addgene plasmid # 243052 ; http://n2t.net/addgene:243052 ; RRID:Addgene_243052)
