[The description below was written by a language model from this plasmid's Addgene catalogue record and pLannotate feature annotations shown in this document.]
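Description:
AiP1528 - pAAV-AiE2203m-minBG-SYFP2-WPRE3-BGHpA is an adeno-associated virus transfer plasmid built on a pAAV2 backbone, designed to test or exploit a cell-type-directed enhancer in the brain. In bacteria it is maintained through a high-copy ColE1/pUC-type origin and selected with ampicillin via the β-lactamase gene and its native promoter. An f1 phage origin and small remnants of pBR322 bom and rop sequences are also present in the backbone. AAV2 inverted terminal repeats flank the expression cassette and provide the signals for replication and packaging of the intervening DNA into AAV particles. One ITR is annotated as full-length, while the other is detected only as short fragments in the sequencing-derived record.

The payload is a compact enhancer-reporter cassette. According to the construct name and stated purpose, the AiE2203m enhancer sits upstream of a minimal beta-globin promoter (minBG). Neither element is annotated in the feature table, but both presumably occupy the unannotated region preceding the reporter. A minimal promoter has little activity of its own, so transcription depends largely on the enhancer, restricting expression to the brain cell populations in which that enhancer is active. The record does not specify which populations these are. The cassette drives SYFP2, a rapidly maturing monomeric yellow fluorescent protein derived from Aequorea victoria. This is followed by WPRE3, a shortened woodchuck hepatitis virus posttranscriptional regulatory element (annotated as two WPRE fragments) that boosts transcript expression while saving packaging capacity, and by the bovine growth hormone polyadenylation signal. The construct is typically used to produce AAV that fluorescently labels enhancer-defined brain cell populations.
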