Features (pLannotate 1.2.2; 14 found; start..end, strand, type, name):
    505..1221    +  CDS            SYFP2: SYFP2 is a basic (constitutively fluorescent) yellow fluorescent protein published in 2006, derived from Aequorea victoria. It is reported to be a very rapidly-maturing monomer with moderate acid sensitivity.
   1261..1418    +  misc_feature   WPRE (fragment): woodchuck hepatitis virus posttranscriptional regulatory element
   1424..1504    +  misc_feature   WPRE (fragment): woodchuck hepatitis virus posttranscriptional regulatory element
   1521..1632    +  polyA_signal   bGH poly(A) signal: bovine growth hormone polyadenylation signal
   1750..1890    +  repeat_region  AAV2 ITR: inverted terminal repeat of adeno-associated virus serotype 2 inverted
   1895..1946    -  misc_feature   bom (fragment): basis of mobility region from pBR322
   1965..2420    +  rep_origin     f1 ori (sequence partly withheld): f1 bacteriophage origin of replication; arrow indicates direction of (+) strand synthesis
   2421..2470    -  misc_feature   bom (fragment): basis of mobility region from pBR322
   2572..2607    -  CDS            rop (fragment): Rop protein, which maintains plasmids at low copy number; rop
   2702..2806    +  promoter       AmpR promoter: bla
   2807..3667    +  CDS            AmpR: β-lactamase; bla; confers resistance to ampicillin, carbenicillin, and related antibiotics
   3838..4426    +  rep_origin     ori: high-copy-number ColE1/pMB1/pBR322/pUC origin of replication
   4499..4526    +  repeat_region  AAV2 ITR (fragment): inverted terminal repeat of adeno-associated virus serotype 2 inverted
   4555..4582    +  repeat_region  AAV2 ITR (fragment): inverted terminal repeat of adeno-associated virus serotype 2 inverted
>Addgene plasmid #243052 | AiP1528 - pAAV-AiE2203m-minBG-SYFP2-WPRE3-BGHpA | addgene full sequence | sequence record 492119 | Addgene NGS Result
AATATCCTGTCAAAATCCTCATGATAATGAACGCAGCCTGGGCCGGCTGGCACGGCAGCTCCACACTGCA
GCCGGCAAGATAGCGCAGCTAATTTATGAGCGAGGGATTGGGCTGTGCTGGCAAAGCAGGCTGGGTCCAG
CAACGGAGGGCGGTCCTTGCTTGATGGAGAGCCATCAGCTAGGGATATCATTGGGTTCCAGTGACCCACA
GCATGAGTGACCCTTGTACAGCTCGTTCCTTGGGGCCCTCCCTGGCTTGCAGGAAAGGATGAGGGGCAAC
GCCTTTCAAAAACTGACCCAACTCCATCTGCCTAAGATCCCGGGGTGGTGTTTGCCATCTGAGGTAGAAG
GTGGGCACAGAGTGCTCATGAAGAGGTCAGAGGCTCACTGTATGTTGCGCCGGCGGAGCTCGGGCTGGGC
ATAAAAGTCAGGGCAGAGCCATCTATTGCTTACATTTGCTTCTGGGATCCAGATCTTTCGAAGCTAGCGC
TACCGGTCGCCACCATGGTGAGCAAGGGCGAGGAGCTGTTCACCGGGGTGGTGCCCATCCTGGTCGAGCT
GGACGGCGACGTAAACGGCCACAAGTTCAGCGTGTCCGGCGAGGGCGAGGGCGATGCCACCTACGGCAAG
CTGACCCTGAAGCTGATCTGCACCACCGGCAAGCTGCCCGTGCCCTGGCCCACCCTCGTGACCACCCTGG
GCTACGGCGTGCAGTGCTTCGCCCGCTACCCCGACCACATGAAGCAGCACGACTTCTTCAAGTCCGCCAT
GCCCGAAGGCTACGTCCAGGAGCGCACCATCTTCTTCAAGGACGACGGCAACTACAAGACCCGCGCCGAG
GTGAAGTTCGAGGGCGACACCCTGGTGAACCGCATCGAGCTGAAGGGCATCGACTTCAAGGAGGACGGCA
ACATCCTGGGGCACAAGCTGGAGTACAACTACAACAGCCACAACGTCTATATCACCGCCGACAAGCAGAA
GAACGGCATCAAGGCCAACTTCAAGATCCGCCACAACATCGAGGACGGCGGCGTGCAGCTCGCCGACCAC
TACCAGCAGAACACCCCCATCGGCGACGGCCCCGTGCTGCTGCCCGACAACCACTACCTGAGCTACCAGT
CCAAGCTGAGCAAAGACCCCAACGAGAAGCGCGATCACATGGTCCTGCTGGAGTTCGTGACCGCCGCCGG
GATCACTCTCGGCATGGACGAGCTGTACAAGTAAGTCGACGGCGCGCCGCGGCCGCGAATTCGATATCAT
AATCAACCTCTGGATTACAAAATTTGTGAAAGATTGACTGGTATTCTTAACTATGTTGCTCCTTTTACGC
TATGTGGATACGCTGCTTTAATGCCTTTGTATCATGCTATTGCTTCCCGTATGGCTTTCATTTTCTCCTC
CTTGTATAAATCCTGGTTAGTTCTTGCCACGGCGGAACTCATCGCCGCCTGCCTTGCCCGCTGCTGGACA
GGGGCTCGGCTGTTGGGCACTGACAATTCCGTGGCTCGAGAGATCTTCGACTGTGCCTTCTAGTTGCCAG
CCATCTGTTGTTTGCCCCTCCCCCGTGCCTTCCTTGACCCTGGAAGGTGCCACTCCCACTGTCCTTTCCT
AATAAAATGAGGAAATTGCATCGCATTGTCTGAGTAGGTGTCATTCTATTCTGGGGGGTGGGGTGGGGCA
GGACAGCAAGGGGGAGGATTGGGAAGACAATAGCAGGCATGAGATCTCACGTGCGGACCGAGCGGCCGCA
GGAACCCCTAGTGATGGAGTTGGCCACTCCCTCTCTGCGCGCTCGCTCGCTCACTGAGGCCGGGCGACCA
AAGGTCGCCCGACGCCCGGGCTTTGCCCGGGCGGCCTCAGTGAGCGAGCGAGCGCGCAGCTGCCTGCAGG
GGCGCCTGATGCGGTATTTTCTCCTTACGCATCTGTGCGGTATTTCACACCGCATA
[95 nt withheld, positions 1947-2041]
T
[46 nt withheld, positions 2043-2088]
C
[141 nt withheld, positions 2090-2230]
CCTTTGACGTTGGAGTCCACGTTCTTT
[37 nt withheld, positions 2258-2294]
ACTCTATCTCGGGCTATTCTTTTGATTTATAAGGGATTTTGCCGATTTCGGTCTATTGGTTAAAAAATGA
GCTGATTTAACAAAAATTTAACGCGAATTTTAACAAAATATTAACGTTTACAATTTTATGGTGCACTCTC
AGTACAATCTGCTCTGATGCCGCATAGTTAAGCCAGCCCCGACACCCGCCAACACCCGCTGACGCGCCCT
GACGGGCTTGTCTGCTCCCGGCATCCGCTTACAGACAAGCTGTGACCGTCTCCGGGAGCTGCATGTGTCA
GAGGTTTTCACCGTCATCACCGAAACGCGCGAGACGAAAGGGCCTCGTGATACGCCTATTTTTATAGGTT
AATGTCATGATAATAATGGTTTCTTAGACGTCAGGTGGCACTTTTCGGGGAAATGTGCGCGGAACCCCTA
TTTGTTTATTTTTCTAAATACATTCAAATATGTATCCGCTCATGAGACAATAACCCTGATAAATGCTTCA
ATAATATTGAAAAAGGAAGAGTATGAGTATTCAACATTTCCGTGTCGCCCTTATTCCCTTTTTTGCGGCA
TTTTGCCTTCCTGTTTTTGCTCACCCAGAAACGCTGGTGAAAGTAAAAGATGCTGAAGATCAGTTGGGTG
CACGAGTGGGTTACATCGAACTGGATCTCAACAGCGGTAAGATCCTTGAGAGTTTTCGCCCCGAAGAACG
TTTTCCAATGATGAGCACTTTTAAAGTTCTGCTATGTGGCGCGGTATTATCCCGTATTGACGCCGGGCAA
GAGCAACTCGGTCGCCGCATACACTATTCTCAGAATGACTTGGTTGAGTACTCACCAGTCACAGAAAAGC
ATCTTACGGATGGCATGACAGTAAGAGAATTATGCAGTGCTGCCATAACCATGAGTGATAACACTGCGGC
CAACTTACTTCTGACAACGATCGGAGGACCGAAGGAGCTAACCGCTTTTTTGCACAACATGGGGGATCAT
GTAACTCGCCTTGATCGTTGGGAACCGGAGCTGAATGAAGCCATACCAAACGACGAGCGTGACACCACGA
TGCCTGTAGCAATGGCAACAACGTTGCGCAAACTATTAACTGGCGAACTACTTACTCTAGCTTCCCGGCA
ACAATTAATAGACTGGATGGAGGCGGATAAAGTTGCAGGACCACTTCTGCGCTCGGCCCTTCCGGCTGGC
TGGTTTATTGCTGATAAATCTGGAGCCGGTGAGCGTGGGTCTCGCGGTATCATTGCAGCACTGGGGCCAG
ATGGTAAGCCCTCCCGTATCGTAGTTATCTACACGACGGGGAGTCAGGCAACTATGGATGAACGAAATAG
ACAGATCGCTGAGATAGGTGCCTCACTGATTAAGCATTGGTAACTGTCAGACCAAGTTTACTCATATATA
CTTTAGATTGATTTAAAACTTCATTTTTAATTTAAAAGGATCTAGGTGAAGATCCTTTTTGATAATCTCA
TGACCAAAATCCCTTAACGTGAGTTTTCGTTCCACTGAGCGTCAGACCCCGTAGAAAAGATCAAAGGATC
TTCTTGAGATCCTTTTTTTCTGCGCGTAATCTGCTGCTTGCAAACAAAAAAACCACCGCTACCAGCGGTG
GTTTGTTTGCCGGATCAAGAGCTACCAACTCTTTTTCCGAAGGTAACTGGCTTCAGCAGAGCGCAGATAC
CAAATACTGTTCTTCTAGTGTAGCCGTAGTTAGGCCACCACTTCAAGAACTCTGTAGCACCGCCTACATA
CCTCGCTCTGCTAATCCTGTTACCAGTGGCTGCTGCCAGTGGCGATAAGTCGTGTCTTACCGGGTTGGAC
TCAAGACGATAGTTACCGGATAAGGCGCAGCGGTCGGGCTGAACGGGGGGTTCGTGCACACAGCCCAGCT
TGGAGCGAACGACCTACACCGAACTGAGATACCTACAGCGTGAGCTATGAGAAAGCGCCACGCTTCCCGA
AGGGAGAAAGGCGGACAGGTATCCGGTAAGCGGCAGGGTCGGAACAGGAGAGCGCACGAGGGAGCTTCCA
GGGGGAAACGCCTGGTATCTTTATAGTCCTGTCGGGTTTCGCCACCTCTGACTTGAGCGTCGATTTTTGT
GATGCTCGTCAGGGGGGCGGAGCCTATGGAAAAACGCCAGCAACGCGGCCTTTTTACGGTTCCTGGCCTT
TTGCTGGCCTTTTGCTCACATGTCCTGCAGGCAGCTGCGCGCTCGCTCGCTCACTGAGGCCGCCCGGGCG
TCGGGCGACCTTTGGTCGCCCGGCCTCAGTGAGCGAGCGAGCGCGCAGAGAGGGAGTGGCCAACTCCATC
ACTAGGGGTTCCTGCGGCCGCACGCGTTGTAAGAGTAATAATCGCCGGCGATCTGCACAGCAGGGAAATG
GGCTGGCAGCTGATACTGGTAGCGTGTGTGGCCCTGTGCACCTGAGGGAGGCTTGAGTTGCAAGGACAGG
AGCACGTGTGGTATCCTTGGAGAAACGAGGCAGAAGGGAGAGAGAAAACAGAAAGCATCGCACAGGCAGA
CACCAGCATTGTCTGTTCCCAGTGAGGGGTCAGTTCGGCAAGTTCAGGATTAGTAAATTT
